>Addgene plasmid #168946 | pEntry_HCoV-OC43-Membrane | addgene full sequence | sequence record 479314 | Addgene NGS Result
GGTACAGTCTATGCCTCGGGCATCCAAGCAGCAAGCGCGTTACGCCGTGGGTCGATGTTTGATGTTATGG
AGCAGCAACGATGTTACGCAGCAGGGCAGTCGCCCTAAAACAAAGTTAAACATTATGAGGGAAGCGGTGA
TCGCCGAAGTATCGACTCAACTATCAGAGGTAGTTGGCGTCATCGAGCGCCATCTCGAACCGACGTTGCT
GGCCGTACATTTGTACGGCTCCGCAGTGGATGGCGGCCTGAAGCCACACAGTGATATTGATTTGCTGGTT
ACGGTGACCGTAAGGCTTGATGAAACAACGCGGCGAGCTTTGATCAACGACCTTTTGGAAACTTCGGCTT
CCCCTGGAGAGAGCGAGATTCTCCGCGCTGTAGAAGTCACCATTGTTGTGCACGACGACATCATTCCGTG
GCGTTATCCAGCTAAGCGCGAACTGCAATTTGGAGAATGGCAGCGCAATGACATTCTTGCAGGTATCTTC
GAGCCAGCCACGATCGACATTGATCTGGCTATCTTGCTGACAAAAGCAAGAGAACATAGCGTTGCCTTGG
TAGGTCCAGCGGCGGAGGAACTCTTTGATCCGGTTCCTGAACAGGATCTATTTGAGGCGCTAAATGAAAC
CTTAACGCTATGGAACTCGCCGCCCGACTGGGCTGGCGATGAGCGAAATGTAGTGCTTACGTTGTCCCGC
ATTTGGTACAGCGCAGTAACCGGCAAAATCGCGCCGAAGGATGTCGCTGCCGACTGGGCAATGGAGCGCC
TGCCGGCCCAGTATCAGCCCGTCATACTTGAAGCTAGACAGGCTTATCTTGGACAAGAAGAAGATCGCTT
GGCCTCGCGCGCAGATCAGTTGGAAGAATTTGTCCACTACGTGAAAGGCGAGATCACCAAGGTAGTCGGC
AAATAACCCTCGAGCCACCCATGACCAAAATCCCTTAACGTGAGTTACGCGTCGTTCCACTGAGCGTCAG
ACCCCGTAGAAAAGATCAAAGGATCTTCTTGAGATCCTTTTTTTCTGCGCGTAATCTGCTGCTTGCAAAC
AAAAAAACCACCGCTACCAGCGGTGGTTTGTTTGCCGGATCAAGAGCTACCAACTCTTTTTCCGAAGGTA
ACTGGCTTCAGCAGAGCGCAGATACCAAATACTGTTCTTCTAGTGTAGCCGTAGTTAGGCCACCACTTCA
AGAACTCTGTAGCACCGCCTACATACCTCGCTCTGCTAATCCTGTTACCAGTGGCTGCTGCCAGTGGCGA
TAAGTCGTGTCTTACCGGGTTGGACTCAAGACGATAGTTACCGGATAAGGCGCAGCGGTCGGGCTGAACG
GGGGGTTCGTGCACACAGCCCAGCTTGGAGCGAACGACCTACACCGAACTGAGATACCTACAGCGTGAGC
TATGAGAAAGCGCCACGCTTCCCGAAGGGAGAAAGGCGGACAGGTATCCGGTAAGCGGCAGGGTCGGAAC
AGGAGAGCGCACGAGGGAGCTTCCAGGGGGAAACGCCTGGTATCTTTATAGTCCTGTCGGGTTTCGCCAC
CTCTGACTTGAGCGTCGATTTTTGTGATGCTCGTCAGGGGGGCGGAGCCTATGGAAAAACGCCAGCAACG
CGGCCTTTTTACGGTTCCTGGCCTTTTGCTGGCCTTTTGCTCACATGTTCTTTCCTGCGTTATCCCCTGA
TTCTGTGGATAACCGTATTACCGCCTTTGAGTGAGCTGATACCGCTCGCCGCAGCCGAACGACCGAGCGC
AGCGAGTCAGTGAGCGAGGAAGCGGAAGAGCGCCCAATACGCAAACCGCCTCTCCCCGCGCGTTGGCCGA
TTCATTAATGCAGCTGGCACGACAGGTTTCCCGACTGGAAAGCGGGCAGTGAGCGCAACGCAATTAATAC
GCGTACCGCTAGCCAGGAAGAGTTTGTAGAAACGCAAAAAGGCCATCCGTCAGGATGGCCTTCTGCTTAG
TTTGATGCCTGGCAGTTTATGGCGGGCGTCCTGCCCGCCACCCTCCGGGCCGTTGCTTCACAACGTTCAA
ATCCGCTCCCGGCGGATTTGTCCTACTCAGGAGAGCGTTCACCGACAAACAACAGATAAAACGAAAGGCC
CAGTCTTCCGACTGAGCCTTTCGTTTTATTTGATGCCTGGCAGTTCCCTACTCTCGCGTTAACGCTAGCA
TGGATGTTTTCCCAGTCACGACGTTGTAAAACGACGGCCAGTCTTAAGCTCGGGCCCCAAATAATGATTT
TATTTTGACTGATAGTGACCTGTTCGTTGCAACAAATTGATGAGCAATGCTTTTTTATAATGCCAACTTT
GTACAAAAAAGCAGAAGGGCCGTCAAGGCCAGGATCCATGGGATCCAGTAGTAAAACTACACCAGCACCA
GTTTATATCTGGACTGCTGATGAAGCTATTAAATTCCTAAAGGAATGGAATTTTTCTTTGGGTATTATAC
TACTTTTTATTACAATCATATTGCAATTTGGATATACAAGTCGCAGTATGTTTGTTTATGTTATTAAGAT
GATTATTTTGTGGCTTATGTGGCCCCTTACTATAATCTTAACTATTTTCAATTGCGTATACGCATTGAAT
AATGTGTATCTTGGCCTTTCTATAGTTTTTACCATAGTGGCCATTATTATGTGGATTGTGTATTTTGTGA
ATAGTATCAGGTTGTTTATTAGAACTGGAAGTTTTTGGAGTTTCAACCCAGAAACAAACAACTTGATGTG
TATAGATATGAAAGGAACAATGTATGTTAGGCCGATAATTGAGGACTATCATACTCTGACGGTCACAATA
ATACGCGGCCATCTTTACATTCAAGGTATAAAACTAGGTACTGGCTATTCTTTGGCAGATTTGCCAGCTT
ATATGACTGTTGCTAAGGTTACACACCTGTGCACATATAAGCGTGGTTTTCTTGACAGGATAAGCGATAC
TAGTGGTTTTGCTGTTTATGTTAAGTCCAAAGTCGGTAATTACCGACTGCCATCAACCCAAAAGGGTTCT
GGCATGGACACCGCATTGTTGAGAAATAATATCCTTAATTAAGACGCGATCGCGGCCTCATGGGCCCAGC
TTTCTTGTACAAAGTTGGCATTATAAAAAATAATTGCTCATCAATTTGTTGCAACGAACAGGTCACTATC
AGTCAAAATAAAATCATTATTTGCCATCCAGCTGATATCCCCTATAGTGAGTCGTATTACATGGTCATAG
CTGTTTCCTGGCAGCTCTGGCCCGTGTCTCAAAATCTCTGATGTTACATTGCACAAGATAAAAATATATC
ATCATGCCTCCTCTAGACCAGCCAGGACAGAAATGCCTCGACTTCGCTGCTACCCAAGGTTGCCGGGTGA
CGCACACCGTGGAAACGGATGAAGGCACGAACCCAGTGGACATAAGCCTGTTCGGTTCGTAAGCTGTAAT
GCAAGTAGCGTATGCGCTCACGCAACTGGTCCAGAACCTTGACCGAACGCAGCGGTGGTAACGGCGCAGT
GGCGGTTTTCATGGCTTGTTATGACTGTTTTTTTGG
Features (pLannotate 1.2.2; 12 found; start..end, strand, type, name):
     62..118     +  CDS            GmR (fragment): gentamycin acetyltransferase; aacC1; confers resistance to gentamycin
    125..916     +  CDS            SmR: aminoglycoside adenylyltransferase (Murphy, 1985); aadA; confers resistance to spectinomycin and streptomycin
   1009..1597    +  rep_origin     ori: high-copy-number ColE1/pMB1/pBR322/pUC origin of replication
   1780..1872    +  CDS            lacI (fragment): lac repressor; lacI; The lac repressor binds to the lac operator to inhibit transcription in E. coli. This inhibition can be relieved by adding lactose or isopropyl-β-D-thiogalactopyranoside (IPTG).
   1927..1954    -  terminator     rrnB T2 terminator: transcription terminator T2 from the E. coli rrnB gene
   2086..2129    +  terminator     rrnB T1 terminator: Escherichia coli rrnB; transcription terminator T1 from the E. coli rrnB gene
   2176..2212    -  CDS            lacZα (fragment): LacZα fragment of β-galactosidase; lacZ fragment
   2228..2324    +  protein_bind   attL1: mutant version of attL; recombination site for the Gateway® LR reaction LR Clonase™
   2357..3043    +  CDS            M: VME1_CVHOC - Experimental evidence at protein level: Swiss-Prot protein existence level 1. Component of the viral envelope that plays a central role in virus morphogenesis and assembly via its interactions with other viral proteins. From Human coronavirus OC43 (HCoV-OC43).
   3075..3173    -  protein_bind   attL2: mutant version of attL; recombination site for the Gateway® LR reaction LR Clonase™
   3191..3209    -  promoter       T7 promoter: promoter for bacteriophage T7 RNA polymerase
   3399..3422    +  promoter       Pc promoter (fragment): intI1 (promoter lies within the coding sequence); class 1 integron promoter
