>Addgene plasmid #168946 | pEntry_HCoV-OC43-Membrane | analyzer sequence | sequence record 327455
CTACCAGCGGTGGTTTGTTTGCCGGATCAAGAGCTACCAACTCTTTTTCCGAAGGTAACTGGCTTCAGCA
GAGCGCAGATACCAAATACTGTCCTTCTAGTGTAGCCGTAGTTAGGCCACCACTTCAAGAACTCTGTAGC
ACCGCCTACATACCTCGCTCTGCTAATCCTGTTACCAGTGGCTGCTGCCAGTGGCGATAAGTCGTGTCTT
ACCGGGTTGGACTCAAGACGATAGTTACCGGATAAGGCGCAGCGGTCGGGCTGAACGGGGGGTTCGTGCA
CACAGCCCAGCTTGGAGCGAACGACCTACACCGAACTGAGATACCTACAGCGTGAGCATTGAGAAAGCGC
CACGCTTCCCGAAGGGAGAAAGGCGGACAGGTATCCGGTAAGCGGCAGGGTCGGAACAGGAGAGCGCACG
AGGGAGCTTCCAGGGGGAAACGCCTGGTATCTTTATAGTCCTGTCGGGTTTCGCCACCTCTGACTTGAGC
GTCGATTTTTGTGATGCTCGTCAGGGGGGCGGAGCCTATGGAAAAACGCCAGCAACGCGGCCTTTTTACG
GTTCCTGGCCTTTTGCTGGCCTTTTGCTCACATGTTCTTTCCTGCGTTATCCCCTGATTCTGTGGATAAC
CGTATTACCGCCTTTGAGTGAGCTGATACCGCTCGCCGCAGCCGAACGACCGAGCGCAGCGAGTCAGTGA
GCGAGGAAGCGGAAGAGCGCCCAATACGCAAACCGCCTCTCCCCGCGCGTTGGCCGATTCATTAATGCAG
CTGGCACGACAGGTTTCCCGACTGGAAAGCGGGCAGTGAGCGCAACGCAATTAATACGCGTACCGCTAGC
CAGGAAGAGTTTGTAGAAACGCAAAAAGGCCATCCGTCAGGATGGCCTTCTGCTTAGTTTGATGCCTGGC
AGTTTATGGCGGGCGTCCTGCCCGCCACCCTCCGGGCCGTTGCTTCACAACGTTCAAATCCGCTCCCGGC
GGATTTGTCCTACTCAGGAGAGCGTTCACCGACAAACAACAGATAAAACGAAAGGCCCAGTCTTCCGACT
GAGCCTTTCGTTTTATTTGATGCCTGGCAGTTCCCTACTCTCGCGTTAACGCTAGCATGGATGTTTTCCC
AGTCACGACGTTGTAAAACGACGGCCAGTCTTAAGCTCGGGCCCCAAATAATGATTTTATTTTGACTGAT
AGTGACCTGTTCGTTGCAACAAATTGATGAGCAATGCTTTTTTATAATGCCAACTTTGTACAAAAAAGCA
GAAGGGCCGTCAAGGCCAGGATCCATGGGATCCAGTAGTAAAACTACACCAGCACCAGTTTATATCTGGA
CTGCTGATGAAGCTATTAAATTCCTAAAGGAATGGAATTTTTCTTTGGGTATTATACTACTTTTTATTAC
AATCATATTGCAATTTGGATATACAAGTCGCAGTATGTTTGTTTATGTTATTAAGATGATTATTTTGTGG
CTTATGTGGCCCCTTACTATAATCTTAACTATTTTCAATTGCGTATACGCATTGAATAATGTGTATCTTG
GCCTTTCTATAGTTTTTACCATAGTGGCCATTATTATGTGGATTGTGTATTTTGTGAATAGTATCAGGTT
GTTTATTAGAACTGGAAGTTTTTGGAGTTTCAACCCAGAAACAAACAACTTGATGTGTATAGATATGAAA
GGAACAATGTATGTTAGGCCGATAATTGAGGACTATCATACTCTGACGGTCACAATAATACGCGGCCATC
TTTACATTCAAGGTATAAAACTAGGTACTGGCTATTCTTTGGCAGATTTGCCAGCTTATATGACTGTTGC
TAAGGTTACACACCTGTGCACATATAAGCGTGGTTTTCTTGACAGGATAAGCGATACTAGTGGTTTTGCT
GTTTATGTTAAGTCCAAAGTCGGTAATTACCGACTGCCATCAACCCAAAAGGGTTCTGGCATGGACACCG
CATTGTTGAGAAATAATATCCTTAATTAAGACGCGATCGCGGCCTCATGGGCCCAGCTTTCTTGTACAAA
GTTGGCATTATAAAAAATAATTGCTCATCAATTTGTTGCAACGAACAGGTCACTATCAGTCAAAATAAAA
TCATTATTTGCCATCCAGCTGATATCCCCTATAGTGAGTCGTATTACATGGTCATAGCTGTTTCCTGGCA
GCTCTGGCCCGTGTCTCAAAATCTCTGATGTTACATTGCACAAGATAAAAATATATCATCATGCCTCCTC
TAGACCAGCCAGGACAGAAATGCCTCGACTTCGCTGCTGCCCAAGGTTGCCGGGTGACGCACACCGTGGA
AACGGATGAAGGCACGAACCCAGTGGACATAAGCCTGTTCGGTTCGTAAGCTGTAATGCAAGTAGCGTAT
GCGCTCACGCAACTGGTCCAGAACCTTGACCGAACGCAGCGGTGGTAACGGCGCAGTGGCGGTTTTCATG
GCTTGTTATGACTGTTTTTTTGGGGTACAGTCTATGCCTCGGGCATCCAAGCAGCAAGCGCGTTACGCCG
TGGGTCGATGTTTGATGTTATGGAGCAGCAACGATGTTACGCAGCAGGGCAGTCGCCCTAAAACAAAGTT
AAACATCATGAGGGAAGCGGTGATCGCCGAAGTATCGACTCAACTATCAGAGGTAGTTGGCGTCATCGAG
CGCCATCTCGAACCGACGTTGCTGGCCGTACATTTGTACGGCTCCGCAGTGGATGGCGGCCTGAAGCCAC
ACAGTGATATTGATTTGCTGGTTACGGTGACCGTAAGGCTTGATGAAACAACGCGGCGAGCTTTGATCAA
CGACCTTTTGGAAACTTCGGCTTCCCCTGGAGAGAGCGAGATTCTCCGCGCTGTAGAAGTCACCATTGTT
GTGCACGACGACATCATTCCGTGGCGTTATCCAGCTAAGCGCGAACTGCAATTTGGAGAATGGCAGCGCA
ATGACATTCTTGCAGGTATCTTCGAGCCAGCCACGATCGACATTGATCTGGCTATCTTGCTGACAAAAGC
AAGAGAACATAGCGTTGCCTTGGTAGGTCCAGCGGCGGAGGAACTCTTTGATCCGGTTCCTGAACAGGAT
CTATTTGAGGCGCTAAATGAAACCTTAACGCTATGGAACTCGCCGCCCGACTGGGCTGGCGATGAGCGAA
ATGTAGTGCTTACGTTGTCCCGCATTTGGTACAGCGCAGTAACCGGCAAAATCGCGCCGAAGGATGTCGC
TGCCGACTGGGCAATGGAGCGCCTGCCGGCCCAGTATCAGCCCGTCATACTTGAAGCTAGACAGGCTTAT
CTTGGACAAGAAGAAGATCGCTTGGCCTCGCGCGCAGATCAGTTGGAAGAATTTGTCCACTACGTGAAAG
GCGAGATCACCAAGGTAGTCGGCAAATAACCCTCGAGCCACCCATGACCAAAATCCCTTAACGTGAGTTA
CGCGTCGTTCCACTGAGCGTCAGACCCCGTAGAAAAGATCAAAGGATCTTCTTGAGATCCTTTTTTTCTG
CGCGTAATCTGCTGCTTGCAAACAAAAAAACCACCG
Features (pLannotate 1.2.2; 12 found; start..end, strand, type, name):
    717..809     +  CDS            lacI (fragment): lac repressor; lacI; The lac repressor binds to the lac operator to inhibit transcription in E. coli. This inhibition can be relieved by adding lactose or isopropyl-β-D-thiogalactopyranoside (IPTG).
    864..891     -  terminator     rrnB T2 terminator: transcription terminator T2 from the E. coli rrnB gene
   1023..1066    +  terminator     rrnB T1 terminator: Escherichia coli rrnB; transcription terminator T1 from the E. coli rrnB gene
   1113..1149    -  CDS            lacZα (fragment): LacZα fragment of β-galactosidase; lacZ fragment
   1165..1261    +  protein_bind   attL1: mutant version of attL; recombination site for the Gateway® LR reaction LR Clonase™
   1294..1980    +  CDS            M: VME1_CVHOC - Experimental evidence at protein level: Swiss-Prot protein existence level 1. Component of the viral envelope that plays a central role in virus morphogenesis and assembly via its interactions with other viral proteins. From Human coronavirus OC43 (HCoV-OC43).
   2012..2110    -  protein_bind   attL2: mutant version of attL; recombination site for the Gateway® LR reaction LR Clonase™
   2128..2146    -  promoter       T7 promoter: promoter for bacteriophage T7 RNA polymerase
   2336..2359    +  promoter       Pc promoter (fragment): intI1 (promoter lies within the coding sequence); class 1 integron promoter
   2535..2591    +  CDS            GmR (fragment): gentamycin acetyltransferase; aacC1; confers resistance to gentamycin
   2598..3389    +  CDS            SmR: aminoglycoside adenylyltransferase (Murphy, 1985); aadA; confers resistance to spectinomycin and streptomycin
   3482..534     +  rep_origin     ori (across the origin): high-copy-number ColE1/pMB1/pBR322/pUC origin of replication
