[The description below was written by a language model from this plasmid's Addgene catalogue record and pLannotate feature annotations shown in this document.]
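Description:
pEntry_HCoV-OC43-Membrane is a Gateway-compatible Entry clone built on the pENTR223.1 backbone modified for SfiI cloning, carrying the membrane (M) protein coding sequence of human coronavirus OC43. It is a small bacterial plasmid of about 3.5 kb, maintained in E. coli at high copy through a ColE1/pUC-type origin and selected with spectinomycin via the aadA (SmR) aminoglycoside adenylyltransferase gene. Short remnants of a gentamicin resistance gene and a class 1 integron Pc promoter lie near the marker, and small lacI and lacZα fragments are also annotated; these are backbone leftovers rather than functional units.

The roughly 690 bp M open reading frame, derived from synthesized DNA, was inserted between two SfiI sites and sits between attL1 and attL2, so an LR Clonase reaction can transfer it directionally into any attR-containing Destination vector. According to the depositor's notes, the 5′ linker places an ATG flanked by BamHI sites ahead of the insert, and the 3′ linker provides a TAA stop within a PacI site, followed by an AsiSI site, an arrangement that appears intended to allow the start and stop codons to be altered by restriction digestion. rrnB T1 and T2 terminators upstream of attL1 shield the insert from read-through transcription. A T7 promoter lies just outside attL2, oriented back toward the insert, so it would read the antisense strand. No promoter for expressing M is present in the entry clone; expression depends on the Destination vector chosen. The two annotated sequence records are the same length and show the same features with different start coordinates. The plasmid belongs to a collection of human coronavirus protein-coding Entry clones intended as a flexible source of ORFs for downstream expression and interaction studies.
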