Addgene plasmid #168946: pEntry_HCoV-OC43-Membrane
Purpose: Gateway-compatible Entry vector
Depositing lab: Pascal Falter-Braun. Depositing organization: Helmholtz Munich. Publication: A resource of human coronavirus protein-coding sequences in a flexible, multipurpose Gateway Entry clone collection. Weller B, Lin CW, Pogoutse O, Sauer M, Marin-de la Rosa N, Strobel A, Young V, Knapp JJ, Rayhan A, Falter C, Kim DK, Roth FP, Falter-Braun P. G3 (Bethesda). 2023 Jul 5;13(7):jkad105. doi: 10.1093/g3journal/jkad105. PubMed 37267226.
Backbone
  Vector backbone: pENTR223.1*SfiI
  Backbone size w/o insert (bp): 2800
  Vector type: Gateway-compatible Entry vector
Growth in bacteria
  Bacterial resistance: Spectinomycin, 50 μg/mL
  Growth temperature: 37°C
  Growth strain: DH5alpha
  Copy number: High Copy
Gene/Insert
  Gene/Insert name: HCoV-OC43-Membrane (alt name: Membrane (M))
  Species: Other
  Insert size (bp): 693
  Entrez Gene: M (a.k.a. EYW02_gp7)
  Cloning method: Restriction Enzyme; 5′ cloning site SfiI (unknown if destroyed); 3′ cloning site SfiI (unknown if destroyed)
  Sequencing primers: 5′ M13 uni (-21); 3′ M13 rev (-29)
Resource information
  A portion of this plasmid was derived from a plasmid made by: Synthesized by Twist Bioscience
Terms and licenses: Academic/Nonprofit Terms; Industry Terms: Not Available to Industry
Depositor comments: 5'-linker: SfiI-BamHI-ATG-BamHI (GGCCGTCAaggccaggatccatgggatcc), 3'-linker: PacI-TAA-AsiSI-SfiI (cttaatTAAgacgcgatcgcggcctcatGGGCC).
How to cite: pEntry_HCoV-OC43-Membrane was a gift from Pascal Falter-Braun (Addgene plasmid # 168946 ; http://n2t.net/addgene:168946 ; RRID:Addgene_168946)
