>Addgene plasmid #168946 | pEntry_HCoV-OC43-Membrane | depositor partial sequence | sequence record 327456 | gene-specific Insert sequence
AGTAGTAAAACTACACCAGCACCAGTTTATATCTGGACTGCTGATGAAGCTATTAAATTCCTAAAGGAAT
GGAATTTTTCTTTGGGTATTATACTACTTTTTATTACAATCATATTGCAATTTGGATATACAAGTCGCAG
TATGTTTGTTTATGTTATTAAGATGATTATTTTGTGGCTTATGTGGCCCCTTACTATAATCTTAACTATT
TTCAATTGCGTATACGCATTGAATAATGTGTATCTTGGCCTTTCTATAGTTTTTACCATAGTGGCCATTA
TTATGTGGATTGTGTATTTTGTGAATAGTATCAGGTTGTTTATTAGAACTGGAAGTTTTTGGAGTTTCAA
CCCAGAAACAAACAACTTGATGTGTATAGATATGAAAGGAACAATGTATGTTAGGCCGATAATTGAGGAC
TATCATACTCTGACGGTCACAATAATACGCGGCCATCTTTACATTCAAGGTATAAAACTAGGTACTGGCT
ATTCTTTGGCAGATTTGCCAGCTTATATGACTGTTGCTAAGGTTACACACCTGTGCACATATAAGCGTGG
TTTTCTTGACAGGATAAGCGATACTAGTGGTTTTGCTGTTTATGTTAAGTCCAAAGTCGGTAATTACCGA
CTGCCATCAACCCAAAAGGGTTCTGGCATGGACACCGCATTGTTGAGAAATAATATC
